>Addgene plasmid #146069 | pAc5.1B-lambdaN-HA-DmTral-LSm-F44A-V5His6_C | depositor full sequence | sequence record 288514 | Full Sequence
CTTCAAGGAATTAATTCTATATTCTAAAAACACAAATGATACTTCTAAAAAAAATCATGAATGGCATCAA
CTCTGAATCAAATCTTTGCAGATGCACCTACTTCTCATTTCCACTGTCACATCATTTTTCCAGATCTCGC
TGCCTGTTATGTGGCCCACAAACCAAGACACGTTTTATGGCCATTAAAGCTGGCTGATCGTCGCCAAACA
CCAAATACATATCAATATGTACATTCGAGAAAGAAGCGATCAAAGAAGCGTCTTCGGGCGAGTAGGAGAA
TGCGGAGGAGAAGGAGAACGAGCTGATCTAGTATCTCTCCACAATCCAATGCCAACTGACCAACTGGCCA
TATTCGGAGCAATTTGAAGCCAATTTCCATCGCCTGGCGATCGCTCCATTCTTGGCTATATGTTTTTCAC
CGTTCCCGGGGCCATTTTCAAAGACTCGTCGGTAAGATAAGATTGTGTCACTCGCTGTCTCTCTTCATTT
GTCGAAGAATGCTGAGGAATTTCGCGATGACGTCGGCGAGTATTTTGAAGAATGAGAATAATTTGTATTT
ATACGAAAATCAGTTAGTGGAATTTTCTACAAAAACATGTTATCTATAGATAATTTTGTTGCAAAATATG
TTGACTATGACAAAGATTGTATGTATATACCTTTAATGTATTCTCATTTTCTTATGTATTTATAATGGCA
ATGATGATACTGATGATATTTTAAGATGATGCCAGACCACAGGCTGATTTCTGCGTCTTTTGCCGAACGC
AGTGCATGTGCGGTTGTTGTTTTTTGGAATAGTTTCAATTTTCGGACTGTCCGCTTTGATTTCAGTTTCT
TGGCTTATTCAAAAAGCAAAGTAAAGCCAAAAAAGCGAGATGGCAATACCAAATGCGGCAAAACGGTAGT
GGAAGGAAAGGGGTGCGGGGCAGCGGAAGGAAGGGTGGGGCGGGGCGTGGCGGGGTCTGTGGCTGGGCGC
GACGTCACCGACGTTGGAGCCACTCCTTTGACCATGTGTGCGTGTGTGTATTATTCGTGTCTCGCCACTC
GCCGGTTGTTTTTTTCTTTTTATCTCGCTCTCTCTAGCGCCATCTCGTACGCATGCTCAACGCACCGCAT
GTTGCCGTGTCCTTTATGCGTCATTTTGGCTCGAAATAGGCAATTATTTAAACAAAGATTAGTCAACGAA
AACGCTAAAATAAATAAGTCTACAATATGGTTACTTATTGCCATGTGTGTGCAGCCAACGATAGCAACAA
AAGCAACAACACAGTGGCTTTCCCTCTTTCACTTTTTGTTTGCAAGCGCGTGCGAGCAAGACGGCACGAC
CGGCAAACGCAATTACGCTGACAAAGAGCAGACGAAGTTTTGGCCGAAAAACATCAAGGCGCCTGATACG
AATGCATTTGCAATAACAATTGCGATATTTAATATTGTTTATGAAGCTGTTTGACTTCAAAACACACAAA
AAAAAAAATAAAACAAATTATTTGAAAGAGAATTAGGAATCGGACAGCTTATCGTTACGGGCTAACAGCA
CACCGAGACGAAATAGCTTACCTGACGTCACAGCCTCTGGAAGAACTGCCGCCAAGCAGAGAGAGAGAGA
AAAAGAGGGAGAGCAGCTTAGACCGCATGTGCTTGTGTGTGAGGCGTCTCTCTCTTCGTCTCCTGTTTGC
GCAAACGCATAGACTGCACTGAGAAAATCGATTACCTATTTTTTATGAATGAATATTTGCACTATTACTA
TTCAAAACTATTAAGATAGCAATCACATTCAATAGCCAAATACTATACCACCTGAGCGATGCAACGAAAT
GATCAATTTGAGCAAAAATGCTGCATATTTAGGACGGCATCATTATAGAAATGCTTCTTGCTGTGTACTT
TTCTCTCGTCTGGCAGCTGTTTCGCCGTTATTGTTAAAACCGGCTTAAGTTAGGTGTGTTTTCTACGACT
AGTGATGCCCCTACTAGAAGATGTGTGTTGCACAAATGTCCCTGAATAACCAATTTGAAGTGCAGATAGC
AGTAAACGTAAGCTAATATGAATATTATTTAACTGTAATGTTTTAATATCGCTGGACATTACTAATAAAC
CCACTATAAACACATGTACATATGTATGTTTTGGCATACAATGAGTAGTTGGGGAAAAAATGTGTAAAAG
CACCGTGACCATCACAGCATAAAGATAACCAGCTGAAGTATCGAATATGAGTAACCCCCAAATTGAATCA
CATGCCGCAACTGATAGGACCCATGGAAGTACACTCTTCATGGCGATATACAAGACACACACAAGCACGA
ACACCCAGTTGCGGAGGAAATTCTCCGTAAATGAAAACCCAATCGGCGAACAATTCATACCCATATATGG
TAAAAGTTTTGAACGCGACTTGAGAGCGGAGAGCATTGCGGCTGATAAGGTTTTAGCGCTAAGCGGGCTT
TATAAAACGGGCTGCGGGACCAGTTTTCATATCACTACCGTTTGAGTTCTTGTGCTGTGTGGATACTCCT
CCCGACACAAAGCCGCTCCATCAGCCAGCAGTCGTCTAATCCAGAGACCCCGGATCGGGGTACCAACATG
GACGCACAAACACGACGACGTGAGCGTCGCGCTGAGAAACAAGCTCAATGGAAAGCTGCAAACGGTGGAT
CTCCTCCACATATGGCTTACCCATACGATGTTCCAGATTACGCTCCTCCAAGCTTGAATTCTATGAGCGG
GGGATTACCGGAGTTGGGCTCCAAAATCAGCCTCATTTCCAAGGCGGACATTCGATACGAGGGCCGCCTG
TACACGGTGGATCCGCAGGAGTGCACCATTGCGCTCTCGAGTGTGCGATCCGCGGGTACAGAAGATCGGG
ACACCCAGTTCCAGATAGCGCCGCAATCGCAGATCTACGACTACATCCTCTTCCGTGGCTCGGACATCAA
GGACATTCGCGTTGTCAACAACCACACGCTGCCGCACCACAATGACCCGGCGATCATGCAGGCGCAGCTC
GGCGGCCGCTCGAGTCTAGAGGGCCCGCGGTTCGAAGGTAAGCCTATCCCTAACCCTCTCCTCGGTCTCG
ATTCTACGCGTACCGGTCATCATCACCATCACCATTGAGTTTAAACCCGCTGATCAGCCTCGACTGTGCC
TTCTAAGGCCTGAGCTCGCTGATCAGCCTCGATCGAGGATCCAGACATGATAAGATACATTGATGAGTTT
GGACAAACCACAACTAGAATGCAGTGAAAAAAATGCTTTATTTGTGAAATTTGTGATGCTATTGCTTTAT
TTGTAACCATTATAAGCTGCAATAAACAAGTTAACAACAACAATTGCATTCATTTTATGTTTCAGGTTCA
GGGGGAGGTGTGGGAGGTTTTTTAAAGCAAGTAAAACCTCTACAAATGTGGTATGGCTGATTATGATCAG
TCGACCGATGCCCTTGAGAGCCTTCAACCCAGTCAGCTCCTTCCGGTGGGCGCGGGGCATGACTATCGTC
GCCGCACTTATGACTGTCTTCTTTATCATGCAACTCGTAGGACAGGTGCCGGCAGCGCTCTGGGTCATTT
TCGGCGAGGACCGCTTTCGCTGGAGCGCGACGATGATCGGCCTGTCGCTTGCGGTATTCGGAATCTTGCA
CGCCCTCGCTCAAGCCTTCGTCACTGGTCCCGCCACCAAACGTTTCGGCGAGAAGCAGGCCATTATCGCC
GGCATGGCGGCCGACGCGCTGGGCTACGTCTTGCTGGCGTTCGCGACGCGAGGCTGGATGGCCTTCCCCA
TTATGATTCTTCTCGCTTCCGGCGGCATCGGGATGCCCGCGTTGCAGGCCATGCTGTCCAGGCAGGTAGA
TGACGACCATCAGGGACAGCTTCAAGGATCGCTCGCGGCTCTTACCAGCCAGCAAAAGGCCAGGAACCGT
AAAAAGGCCGCGTTGCTGGCGTTTTTCCATAGGCTCCGCCCCCCTGACGAGCATCACAAAAATCGACGCT
CAAGTCAGAGGTGGCGAAACCCGACAGGACTATAAAGATACCAGGCGTTTCCCCCTGGAAGCTCCCTCGT
GCGCTCTCCTGTTCCGACCCTGCCGCTTACCGGATACCTGTCCGCCTTTCTCCCTTCGGGAAGCGTGGCG
CTTTCTCAATGCTCACGCTGTAGGTATCTCAGTTCGGTGTAGGTCGTTCGCTCCAAGCTGGGCTGTGTGC
ACGAACCCCCCGTTCAGCCCGACCGCTGCGCCTTATCCGGTAACTATCGTCTTGAGTCCAACCCGGTAAG
ACACGACTTATCGCCACTGGCAGCAGCCACTGGTAACAGGATTAGCAGAGCGAGGTATGTAGGCGGTGCT
ACAGAGTTCTTGAAGTGGTGGCCTAACTACGGCTACACTAGAAGGACAGTATTTGGTATCTGCGCTCTGC
TGAAGCCAGTTACCTTCGGAAAAAGAGTTGGTAGCTCTTGATCCGGCAAACAAACCACCGCTGGTAGCGG
TGGTTTTTTTGTTTGCAAGCAGCAGATTACGCGCAGAAAAAAAGGATCTCAAGAAGATCCTTTGATCTTT
TCTACGGGGTCTGACGCTCAGTGGAACGAAAACTCACGTTAAGGGATTTTGGTCATGAGATTATCAAAAA
GGATCTTCACCTAGATCCTTTTAAATTAAAAATGAAGTTTTAAATCAATCTAAAGTATATATGAGTAAAC
TTGGTCTGACAGTTACCAATGCTTAATCAGTGAGGCACCTATCTCAGCGATCTGTCTATTTCGTTCATCC
ATAGTTGCCTGACTCCCCGTCGTGTAGATAACTACGATACGGGAGGGCTTACCATCTGGCCCCAGTGCTG
CAATGATACCGCGAGACCCACGCTCACCGGCTCCAGATTTATCAGCAATAAACCAGCCAGCCGGAAGGGC
CGAGCGCAGAAGTGGTCCTGCAACTTTATCCGCCTCCATCCAGTCTATTAATTGTTGCCGGGAAGCTAGA
GTAAGTAGTTCGCCAGTTAATAGTTTGCGCAACGTTGTTGCCATTGCTGCAGGCATCGTGGTGTCACGCT
CGTCGTTTGGTATGGCTTCATTCAGCTCCGGTTCCCAACGATCAAGGCGAGTTACATGATCCCCCATGTT
GTGCAAAAAAGCGGTTAGCTCCTTCGGTCCTCCGATCGTTGTCAGAAGTAAGTTGGCCGCAGTGTTATCA
CTCATGGTTATGGCAGCACTGCATAATTCTCTTACTGTCATGCCATCCGTAAGATGCTTTTCTGTGACTG
GTGAGTACTCAACCAAGTCATTCTGAGAATAGTGTATGCGGCGACCGAGTTGCTCTTGCCCGGCGTCAAC
ACGGGATAATACCGCGCCACATAGCAGAACTTTAAAAGTGCTCATCATTGGAAAACGTTCTTCGGGGCGA
AAACTCTCAAGGATCTTACCGCTGTTGAGATCCAGTTCGATGTAACCCACTCGTGCACCCAACTGATCTT
CAGCATCTTTTACTTTCACCAGCGTTTCTGGGTGAGCAAAAACAGGAAGGCAAAATGCCGCAAAAAAGGG
AATAAGGGCGACACGGAAATGTTGAATACTCATACTCTTCCTTTTTCAATATTATTGAAGCATTTATCAG
GGTTATTGTCTCATGAGCGGATACATATTTGAATGTATTTAGAAAAATAAACAAATAGGGGTTCCGCGCA
CATTTCCCCGAAAAGTGCCACCTGACGTCTAAGAAACCATTATTATCATGACATTAACCTATAAAAATAG
GCGTATCACGAGGCCCTTTCGT
Features (pLannotate 1.2.2; 11 found; start..end, strand, type, name):
     56..2568    +  promoter       Ac5 promoter: Drosophila melanogaster actin 5C promoter
   2588..2653    +  CDS            N (fragment): REGN_LAMBD - Experimental evidence at protein level: Swiss-Prot protein existence level 1. Plays a role as a transcriptional antitermination factor that allows the virus to initiate its lytic phase. Activates expression of the delayed viral early genes by modifying host RNA polymerase (RNAP) into a form that is resistant to termination signals. This antitermination function requires the host NusA protein which serves to stabilize the interaction between antitermination protein N and host RNA polymerase. From Escherichia phage lambda (Bacteriophage lambda).
   2678..2704    +  CDS            3xHA (fragment): three tandem HA epitope tags
   2723..3025    +  CDS            LSM14B (fragment): LS14B_HUMAN - Also known as C20orf40 From Homo sapiens (Human).
   3047..3088    +  CDS            V5 tag: epitope tag from simian virus 5
   3188..3322    -  polyA_signal   SV40 poly(A) signal: SV40 polyadenylation signal
   3345..3429    -  CDS            large T antigen (fragment): large T antigen from SV40 (simian virus 40)
   3430..3900    +  CDS            TcR (fragment): tetracycline efflux protein; tet; confers resistance to tetracycline
   3944..4532    -  rep_origin     ori: high-copy-number ColE1/pMB1/pBR322/pUC origin of replication
   4703..5563    -  CDS            AmpR: β-lactamase; bla; confers resistance to ampicillin, carbenicillin, and related antibiotics
   5564..5668    -  promoter       AmpR promoter: bla
