[The description below was written by a language model from this plasmid's Addgene catalogue record and pLannotate feature annotations shown in this document.]
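Description:
pAc5.1B-lambdaN-HA-DmTral-LSm-F44A-V5His6_C is a 5,762-nt insect expression plasmid for producing a tagged, mutant fragment of the Drosophila melanogaster protein Trailer Hitch (Tral, also called LSm15) in fly cells. The catalogue lists the backbone as unknown, although the name and features point to a pAc5.1B-type vector. It is maintained in E. coli through a ColE1/pUC-type origin and selected with ampicillin via the β-lactamase gene and its own promoter. The record calls it low copy even though the annotated origin is of the high-copy class. A short tetracycline-resistance fragment and a piece of SV40 large T antigen are annotated as well; these appear to be non-functional backbone remnants.

Expression is driven by the constitutive Drosophila actin 5C promoter and terminated by an SV40 polyadenylation signal. The open reading frame begins with a short fragment of the bacteriophage lambda N protein, followed by a single HA epitope (annotated as a fragment of 3xHA). Next comes the roughly 300-nt Tral LSm domain, which the annotation tool matched to its human homologue LSM14B, and then a V5 epitope. The name also indicates a C-terminal His6 tag, which is not separately annotated. The insert carries the F44A substitution plus one silent change (A198C) relative to the reference sequence.

The lambda N peptide binds boxB RNA hairpins, so fusions of this kind are commonly used to tether a protein to a boxB-containing reporter mRNA, while the HA and V5 tags allow detection and immunoprecipitation. The record states only insect expression as the purpose. The associated publication concerns how Tral and EDC3 associate with DCP1 and Me31B, which suggests F44A is an interaction-testing mutant, though its precise effect is not given.
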