Addgene plasmid #146069: pAc5.1B-lambdaN-HA-DmTral-LSm-F44A-V5His6_C
Purpose: Insect Expression of DmTral-LSm-F44A
Depositing lab: Elisa Izaurralde. Depositing organization: Max Planck Institute for Developmental Biology. Publication: Similar modes of interaction enable Trailer Hitch and EDC3 to associate with DCP1 and Me31B in distinct protein complexes. Tritschler F, Eulalio A, Helms S, Schmidt S, Coles M, Weichenrieder O, Izaurralde E, Truffault V. Mol Cell Biol. 2008 Nov . 28(21):6695-708. 10.1128/MCB.00759-08 PubMed 18765641.
Backbone
  Vector backbone: Unknown
  Vector type: Insect Expression
Growth in bacteria
  Bacterial resistance: Ampicillin, 100 μg/mL
  Growth temperature: 37°C
  Growth strain: DH5alpha
  Copy number: Low Copy
Gene/Insert
  Gene/Insert name: DmTral-LSm-F44A (alt names: Trailer Hitch; Dm LSm37)
  Species: D. melanogaster (fly)
  Mutation: one silent mutation A198C compared to the sequence given by: NCBI:NM_140328.4 or UniProt Q9VTZ0.
  Entrez Gene: tral (a.k.a. Dmel_CG10686, BEST:GH08269, CG10686, DmLSm15, Dmel\CG10686, LSm15, Lsm15, Scd6p, TRAL, Tral, anon-EST:Posey139, anon-WO0172774.89, anon-WO02059370.24, p67, p70)
  Cloning method: Unknown
Terms and licenses: Academic/Nonprofit Terms; Industry Terms: Not Available to Industry
Depositor comments: Plasmids from this collection were made available to the research community and donated after the lab closed. Please note that the sequence provided by the depositing laboratory may be theoretical/predicted or based on Sanger sequencing results. There may be discrepancies between sequencing results obtained by Addgene and the depositor sequence. If an Addgene verified sequence is not available, please contact before placing your order to request that our lab fully sequence the plasmid.
How to cite: pAc5.1B-lambdaN-HA-DmTral-LSm-F44A-V5His6_C was a gift from Elisa Izaurralde (Addgene plasmid # 146069 ; http://n2t.net/addgene:146069 ; RRID:Addgene_146069)
